>Addgene plasmid #218976 | Lifeact-LSSmOrange | addgene full sequence | sequence record 433876 | Addgene NGS Result
ATGGGTGTTGCAGACCTAATAAAGAAATTCGAGTCAATCTCGAAAGAGGAGGGTTCCGGACCATCCGGAA
TGGTGAGCAAGGGCGAGGAGAATAACATGGCCATCATCAAGGAGTTCATGCGCTTCAAGGTGCGCATGGA
GGGCTCCGTGAACGGCCACGAGTTCGAGATCGAGGGCGAGGGCGAGGGCCGCCCCTACGAGGGCTTTCAG
ACCGTTAAGCTGAAGGTGACCAAGGGTGGCCCCCTGCCCTTCGCCTGGGACATCTTGTCCCCTCAGTTCA
CCTACGGCTCCAAGGCCTACGTGAAGCACCCCGCCGACATCCCCGACTACCTCAAGCTGTCCTTCCCCGA
GGGCTTCAAGTGGGAGCGCGTGATGAACTTCGAGGACGGCGGCGTGGTGACCGTGACTCAGGACTCCTCC
CTGCAGGACGGCGAGTTCATCTACAAGGTGAAGCTGCGCGGCACCAACTTCCCCTCCGACGGCCCCGTAA
TGCAGAAGAAGACCATGGGCATGGAGGCCTCCTCCGAGCGGATGTACCCCGAGGACGGCGCCCTGAAGGG
CGAGGACAAGCTCAGGCTGAAGCTGAAGGACGGCGGCCACTACACCTCCGAGGTCAAGACCACCTACAAG
GCCAAGAAGCCCGTGCAGTTGCCCGGCGCCTACATCGTCGACATCAAGTTGGACATCACCTCCCACAACG
AGGACTACACCATCGTGGAACAGTACGAACGCGCCGAGGGCCGCCACTCCACCGGCGGCATGGACGAGCT
GTACAAGTAACATCGATTGGAATTCAAGGCCTCTCGAGCCTCTAGAACTATAGTGAGTCGTATTACGTAG
ATCCAGACATGATAAGATACATTGATGAGTTTGGACAAACCACAACTAGAATGCAGTGAAAAAAATGCTT
TATTTGTGAAATTTGTGATGCTATTGCTTTATTTGTAACCATTATAAGCTGCAATAAACAAGTTAACAAC
AACAATTGCATTCATTTTATGTTTCAGGTTCAGGGGGAGGTGTGGGAGGTTTTTTAATTCGCGGCCGCGG
CGCCAATGCATTGGGCCCGGTACCCAGCTTTTGTTCCCTTTAGTGAGGGTTAATTGCGCGCTTGGCGTAA
TCATGGTCATAGCTGTTTCCTGTGTGAAATTGTTATCCGCTCACAATTCCACACAACATACGAGCCGGGA
GCATAAAGTGTAAAGCCTGGGGTGCCTAATGAGTGAGCTAACTCACATTAATTGCGTTGCGCTCACTGCC
CGCTTTCCAGTCGGGAAACCTGTCGTGCCAGCTGCATTAATGAATCGGCCAACGCGCGGGGAGAGGCGGT
TTGCGTATTGGGCGCTCTTCCGCTTCCTCGCTCACTGACTCGCTGCGCTCGGTCGTTCGGCTGCGGCGAG
CGGTATCAGCTCACTCAAAGGCGGTAATACGGTTATCCACAGAATCAGGGGATAACGCAGGAAAGAACAT
GTGAGCAAAAGGCCAGCAAAAGGCCAGGAACCGTAAAAAGGCCGCGTTGCTGGCGTTTTTCCATAGGCTC
CGCCCCCCTGACGAGCATCACAAAAATCGACGCTCAAGTCAGAGGTGGCGAAACCCGACAGGACTATAAA
GATACCAGGCGTTTCCCCCTGGAAGCTCCCTCGTGCGCTCTCCTGTTCCGACCCTGCCGCTTACCGGATA
CCTGTCCGCCTTTCTCCCTTCGGGAAGCGTGGCGCTTTCTCATAGCTCACGCTGTAGGTATCTCAGTTCG
GTGTAGGTCGTTCGCTCCAAGCTGGGCTGTGTGCACGAACCCCCCGTTCAGCCCGACCGCTGCGCCTTAT
CCGGTAACTATCGTCTTGAGTCCAACCCGGTAAGACACGACTTATCGCCACTGGCAGCAGCCACTGGTAA
CAGGATTAGCAGAGCGAGGTATGTAGGCGGTGCTACAGAGTTCTTGAAGTGGTGGCCTAACTACGGCTAC
ACTAGAAGAACAGTATTTGGTATCTGCGCTCTGCTGAAGCCAGTTACCTTCGGAAAAAGAGTTGGTAGCT
CTTGATCCGGCAAACAAACCACCGCTGGTAGCGGTGGTTTTTTTGTTTGCAAGCAGCAGATTACGCGCAG
AAAAAAAGGATCTCAAGAAGATCCTTTGATCTTTTCTACGGGGTCTGACGCTCAGTGGAACGAAAACTCA
CGTTAAGGGATTTTGGTCATGAGATTATCAAAAAGGATCTTCACCTAGATCCTTTTAAATTAAAAATGAA
GTTTTAAATCAATCTAAAGTATATATGAGTAAACTTGGTCTGACAGTTACCAATGCTTAATCAGTGAGGC
ACCTATCTCAGCGATCTGTCTATTTCGTTCATCCATAGTTGCCTGACTCCCCGTCGTGTAGATAACTACG
ATACGGGAGGGCTTACCATCTGGCCCCAGTGCTGCAATGATACCGCGAGACCCACGCTCACCGGCTCCAG
ATTTATCAGCAATAAACCAGCCAGCCGGAAGGGCCGAGCGCAGAAGTGGTCCTGCAACTTTATCCGCCTC
CATCCAGTCTATTAATTGTTGCCGGGAAGCTAGAGTAAGTAGTTCGCCAGTTAATAGTTTGCGCAACGTT
GTTGCCATTGCTACAGGCATCGTGGTGTCACGCTCGTCGTTTGGTATGGCTTCATTCAGCTCCGGTTCCC
AACGATCAAGGCGAGTTACATGATCCCCCATGTTGTGCAAAAAAGCGGTTAGCTCCTTCGGTCCTCCGAT
CGTTGTCAGAAGTAAGTTGGCCGCAGTGTTATCACTCATGGTTATGGCAGCACTGCATAATTCTCTTACT
GTCATGCCATCCGTAAGATGCTTTTCTGTGACTGGTGAGTACTCAACCAAGTCATTCTGAGAATAGTGTA
TGCGGCGACCGAGTTGCTCTTGCCCGGCGTCAATACGGGATAATACCGCGCCACATAGCAGAACTTTAAA
AGTGCTCATCATTGGAAAACGTTCTTCGGGGCGAAAACTCTCAAGGATCTTACCGCTGTTGAGATCCAGT
TCGATGTAACCCACTCGTGCACCCAACTGATCTTCAGCATCTTTTACTTTCACCAGCGTTTCTGGGTGAG
CAAAAACAGGAAGGCAAAATGCCGCAAAAAAGGGAATAAGGGCGACACGGAAATGTTGAATACTCATACT
CTTCCTTTTTCAATATTATTGAAGCATTTATCAGGGTTATTGTCTCATGAGCGGATACATATTTGAATGT
ATTTAGAAAAATAAACAAATAGGGGTTCCGCGCACATTTCCCCGAAAAGTGCCACCTAAATTGTAAGCGT
TAATATTTTGTTAAAATTCGCGTTAAATTTTTGTTAAATCAGCTCATTTTTTAACCAATAGGCCGAAATC
GGCAAAATCCCTTATAAATCAAAAGAATAGACCGAGATAGGGT
[37 nt withheld, positions 3404-3440]
AAAGAACGTGGACTCCAACGTCAAAGG
[49 nt withheld, positions 3468-3516]
T
[91 nt withheld, positions 3518-3608]
G
[124 nt withheld, positions 3610-3733]
CCCATTCGCCATTCAGGCTGCGCAACTGTTGGGAAGGGCGATCGGTGCGGGCCTCTTCGCTATTACGCCA
GTCGACCGCCAATTCAATATGGCGTATATGGACTCATGCCAATTCAATATGGTGGATCTGGACCTGTGCC
AATTCAATATGGCGTATATGGACTCGTGCCAATTCAATATGGTGGATCTGGACCCCAGCCAATTCAATAT
GGCGGACTTGGCACCATGCCAATTCAATATGGCGGACCTGGCACTGTGCCAACTGGGGAGGGGTCTACTT
GGCACGGTGCCAAGTTTGAGGAGGGGTCTTGGCCCTGTGCCAAGTCCGCCATATTGAATTGGCATGGTGC
CAATAATGGCGGCCATATTGGCTATATGCCAGGATCAATATATAGGCAATATCCAATATGGCCCTATGCC
AATATGGCTATTGGCCAGGTTCAATACTATGTATTGGCCCTATGCCATATAGTATTCCATATATGGGTTT
TCCTATTGACGTAGATAGCCCCTCCCAATGGGCGGTCCCATATACCATATATGGGGCTTCCTAATACCGC
CCATAGCCACTCCCCCATTGACGTCAATGGTCTCTATATATGGTCTTTCCTATTGACGTCATATGGGCGG
TCCTATTGACGTATATGGCGCCTCCCCCATTGACGTCAATTACGGTAAATGGCCCGCCTGGCTCAATGCC
CATTGACGTCAATAGGACCACCCACCATTGACGTCAATGGGATGGCTCATTGCCCATTCATATCCGTTCT
CACGCCCCCTATTGACGTCAATGACGGTAAATGGCCCACTTGGCAGTACATCAATATCTATTAATAGTAA
CTTGGCAAGTACATTACTATTGGAAGTACGCCAGGGTACATTGGCAGTACTCCCATTGACGTCAATGGCG
GTAAATGGCCCGCGATGGCTGCCAAGTACATCCCCATTGACGTCAATGGGGAGGGGCAATGACGCAAATG
GGCGTTCCATTGACGTAAATGGGCGGTAGGCGTGCCTAATGGGAGGTCTATATAAGCAATGCTCGTTTAG
GGAACCGCCATTCTGCCTGGGGACGTCGGAGCAAGCTTGATTTAGGTGACACTATAGAATACAAGCTACT
TGTTCTTTTTGCAGGATCCACTAGTGGCGCGCCATTAATTAAAGGCCGGCCAGCGATCGC
Features (pLannotate 1.2.2; 15 found; start..end, strand, type, name):
     70..780     +  CDS            LSSmOrange: monomeric orange fluorescent protein with a large Stokes shift (Shcherbakova et al., 2012) mammalian codon-optimized
    818..835     -  promoter       T7 promoter (fragment): promoter for bacteriophage T7 RNA polymerase
    840..974     -  polyA_signal   SV40 poly(A) signal: SV40 polyadenylation signal
   1087..1105    -  promoter       T3 promoter: promoter for bacteriophage T3 RNA polymerase
   1150..1166    -  protein_bind   lac operator: The lac repressor binds to the lac operator to inhibit transcription in E. coli. This inhibition can be relieved by adding lactose or isopropyl-β-D-thiogalactopyranoside (IPTG). lac repressor encoded by lacI
   1174..1204    -  promoter       lac promoter: promoter for the E. coli lac operon
   1219..1240    -  protein_bind   CAP binding site: CAP binding activates transcription in the presence of cAMP. E. coli catabolite activator protein
   1253..1345    -  CDS            lacI (fragment): lac repressor; lacI; The lac repressor binds to the lac operator to inhibit transcription in E. coli. This inhibition can be relieved by adding lactose or isopropyl-β-D-thiogalactopyranoside (IPTG).
   1528..2116    -  rep_origin     ori: high-copy-number ColE1/pMB1/pBR322/pUC origin of replication
   2287..3147    -  CDS            AmpR: β-lactamase; bla; confers resistance to ampicillin, carbenicillin, and related antibiotics
   3148..3252    -  promoter       AmpR promoter: bla
   3305..3733    -  rep_origin     f1 ori (sequence partly withheld): f1 bacteriophage origin of replication; arrow indicates direction of (+) strand synthesis
   3738..3804    -  CDS            lacZα (fragment): LacZα fragment of β-galactosidase; lacZ fragment
   3811..4788    +  promoter       CMV IE94 promoter: enhancer/promoter region of simian cytomegalovirus major immediate early transcription unit IE94
   4823..4841    +  promoter       SP6 promoter: promoter for bacteriophage SP6 RNA polymerase
