[The description below was written by a language model from this plasmid's Addgene catalogue record and pLannotate feature annotations shown in this document.]
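Description:
Lifeact-LSSmOrange is a 4.9 kb expression plasmid built on the pCS2+8 backbone and catalogued as a mammalian expression vector. It is intended for in vivo visualization of the actin cytoskeleton. It is maintained in E. coli through a high-copy ColE1/pUC-type origin and selected with ampicillin via the β-lactamase gene and its native promoter. An f1 phage origin is also present, along with remnants of lac regulatory sequences (lac promoter/operator, CAP site, and lacI and lacZα fragments) that have no evident role in the payload.

The roughly 780 bp synthetic insert encodes Lifeact, a short F-actin-binding peptide, fused at its C terminus to LSSmOrange, a monomeric orange fluorescent protein with a large Stokes shift, here in mammalian codon-optimized form. The automated annotation marks only the LSSmOrange coding region. The Lifeact portion is not called as a separate feature and presumably lies in the short unannotated stretch just upstream of the fluorescent protein. Expression is driven by the simian cytomegalovirus IE94 enhancer/promoter (listed simply as CMV in the catalogue entry) and terminated by an SV40 polyadenylation signal.

An SP6 promoter sits between the CMV promoter and the open reading frame, so sense RNA could in principle be transcribed in vitro for introduction into cells or embryos, although the record does not describe this use. A T3 promoter and a T7 promoter fragment lie downstream in the opposite orientation. In cells expressing the fusion, filamentous actin structures are labelled for live imaging. The large Stokes shift of LSSmOrange can help in separating its signal from other fluorophores in multicolour experiments.
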