Addgene plasmid #218976: Lifeact-LSSmOrange
Purpose: In vivo visualization of actin cytoskeleton
Depositing lab: Amro Hamdoun. Depositing organization: University of California, San Diego (UCSD).
Backbone
  Vector backbone: pCS2+8
  Backbone size w/o insert (bp): 4137
  Total vector size (bp): 4913
  Vector type: Mammalian Expression
Growth in bacteria
  Bacterial resistance: Ampicillin, 100 μg/mL
  Growth temperature: 37°C
  Growth strain: DH5alpha
  Copy number: High Copy
Gene/Insert
  Gene/Insert name: Lifeact-LSSmOrange
  Species: Synthetic
  Insert size (bp): 780
  Promoter: CMV
  Tag / fusion protein: LSSmOrange (C terminal on insert)
  Cloning method: Gene Synthesis
  Sequencing primers: 5′ TGACGTAAATGGGCGGTAGG; 3′ CTCGCTCACTGACTCGCT
Terms and licenses: Academic/Nonprofit Terms; Industry Terms: Not Available to Industry
How to cite: Lifeact-LSSmOrange was a gift from Amro Hamdoun (Addgene plasmid # 218976 ; http://n2t.net/addgene:218976 ; RRID:Addgene_218976)
